>Addgene plasmid #10782 | 926 pGEX2T PTEN R130G | addgene partial sequence | sequence record 71553 | pGEX5
TCGGATCTGGTTCCGCGTGGATCCATGACAGCCATCATCAAAGAGATCGTTAGCAGAAACAAAAGGAGAT
ATCAAGAGGATGGATTCGACTTAGACTTGACCTATATTTATCCAAACATTATTGCTATGGGATTTCCTGC
AGAAAGACTTGAAGGCGTATACAGGAACAATATTGATGATGTAGTAAGGTTTTTGGATTCAAAGCATAAA
AACCATTACAAGATATACAATCTTTGTGCTGAAAGACATTATGACACCGCCAAATTTAATTGCAGAGTTG
CACAATATCCTTTTGAAGACCATAACCCACCACAGCTAGAACTTATCAAACCCTTTTGTGAAGATCTTGA
CCAATGGCTAAGTGAAGATGACAATCATGTTGCAGCAATTCACTGTAAAGCTGGAAAGGGAGGAACTGGT
GTAATGATATGTGCATATTTATTACATCGGGGCAAATTTTTAAAGGCACAAGAGGCCCTAGATTTCTATG
GGGAAGTAAGGACCAGAGACAAAAAGGGAGTAACTATTCCCAGTCAGAGGCGCTATGTGTATTATTATAG
CTACCTGTTAAAGAATCATCTGGATTATAGACCAGTGGCACTGTTGTTTCACAAGATGATGTTTGAAACT
ATTCCAATGTTCAGTGGCGGAACTTGCAATCCTCAGTTTGTGGTCTGCCAGCTAAAGGTGAAGATATATT
CCTCCAATTCAGGACCCACACGACGGGAAGACAAGTTCATGTACTTTGAGTTCCCTCAGCCGTTACCTGT
GTGTGGTGATATCAAAGTAGAGTTCTTCCACAAACAGAACAAGATGCTAAAAAAGGACAAAATGTTTCAC
TTTTGGGTAAATACATTCTTCATACCAGGACCAGAGGAAACCTCAGAAAAAGTAGAAAATGGAAGTCTAT
GTGATCCAAGAAATCGATAGCATTTGCAGTATAGAGCGTGCAGATAATGACAAGGAATATCTAGTACTTA
CT
