[The description below was written by a language model from this plasmid's Addgene catalogue record.]
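Description:
926 pGEX2T PTEN R130G is a bacterial expression plasmid built on the pGEX-2T backbone (about 4.9 kb without insert) for producing a mutant form of human PTEN as a glutathione S-transferase fusion protein in E. coli. It is maintained as a high-copy plasmid under ampicillin selection. No feature table accompanies the record, so the promoter and origin are not explicitly listed. pGEX-series vectors generally drive the GST fusion from the IPTG-inducible tac promoter, carry a lacI repressor gene, and replicate from a pBR322-type origin. In pGEX-2T, a thrombin cleavage site lies between GST and the cloning site, allowing the tag to be removed after purification.

The insert is an approximately 1.2 kb human PTEN coding sequence cloned between the BamHI and EcoRI sites, both of which remain intact, placing PTEN in frame downstream of the backbone-encoded N-terminal GST. The sequence carries the R130G substitution. Arginine 130 lies within the phosphatase active-site signature motif of PTEN, and changes at this residue are known tumour-associated mutations that impair catalytic activity, although the record itself does not comment on the functional consequence.

The record does not state a purpose, but the design suits expression of recombinant GST-PTEN R130G and its purification on glutathione affinity resin. The protein could then be used in in vitro phosphatase assays, in pull-down or binding experiments, or in comparisons with wild-type PTEN and other mutant alleles.
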