Addgene plasmid #10782: 926 pGEX2T PTEN R130G
Depositing lab: William Sellers. Depositing organization: Dana-Farber Cancer Institute.
Backbone
  Vector backbone: pGEX-2T
  Backbone size w/o insert (bp): 4948
  Vector type: Bacterial Expression
Growth in bacteria
  Bacterial resistance: Ampicillin, 100 μg/mL
  Growth temperature: 37°C
  Growth strain: DH5alpha
  Copy number: High Copy
Gene/Insert
  Gene/Insert name: PTEN
  Species: H. sapiens (human)
  Insert size (bp): 1200
  Mutation: R130G
  Entrez Gene: PTEN (a.k.a. 10q23del, BZS, CWS1, DEC, GLM2, MHAM, MMAC1, PTEN1, PTENbeta, PTENgama, TEP1)
  Tag / fusion protein: GST (N terminal on backbone)
  Cloning method: Restriction Enzyme; 5′ cloning site BamHI (not destroyed); 3′ cloning site EcoRI (not destroyed)
  Sequencing primers: 5′ pGEX-5'
Terms and licenses: Academic/Nonprofit Terms; Industry Terms: Not Available to Industry
How to cite: 926 pGEX2T PTEN R130G was a gift from William Sellers (Addgene plasmid # 10782 ; http://n2t.net/addgene:10782 ; RRID:Addgene_10782)
